Addgene plasmid #37707: pUASp YFP Rab8 CA
Depositing lab: Matthew Scott. Depositing organization: Stanford University. Publication: Thirty-one flavors of Drosophila rab proteins. Zhang J, Schulze KL, Hiesinger PR, Suyama K, Wang S, Fish M, Acar M, Hoskins RA, Bellen HJ, Scott MP. Genetics. 2007 Jun;176(2):1307-22. Epub 2007 Apr 3. 10.1534/genetics.106.066761 PubMed 17409086.
Backbone
  Vector backbone: pUASp
  Backbone size w/o insert (bp): 9939
  Vector type: Insect Expression ; Drosophila
Growth in bacteria
  Bacterial resistance: Ampicillin, 100 μg/mL
  Growth temperature: 37°C
  Growth strain: Top10
  Copy number: Unknown
Gene/Insert
  Gene/Insert name: Rab8
  Species: D. melanogaster (fly)
  Mutation: Q67L (constitutive active)
  Entrez Gene: Rab8 (a.k.a. Dmel_CG8287, AAF49101, CG8287, DRAB8, DRab8, Dm Rab8, DmRab8, Dmel\CG8287, O18338, Rab-r8, dm-Rab8, l(3)76BDu, rab8)
  Promoter: GAL4
  Tag / fusion protein: YFP (N terminal on backbone)
  Cloning method: Gateway Cloning
  Sequencing primers: 5′ EGFP-C; 3′ pUASp-3 (5'-AGGTTTAACCAGGGGATGCT-3')
Terms and licenses: Academic/Nonprofit Terms; Industry Terms: Not Available to Industry
How to cite: pUASp YFP Rab8 CA was a gift from Matthew Scott (Addgene plasmid # 37707 ; http://n2t.net/addgene:37707 ; RRID:Addgene_37707)
