[The description below was written by a language model from this plasmid's Addgene catalogue record.]
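Description:
pUASp YFP Rab8 CA is a Drosophila expression plasmid built on the pUASp backbone (about 9.9 kb without insert), a vector designed for GAL4-responsive transgene expression in flies. It is propagated in E. coli under ampicillin selection; the record lists the copy number as unknown and does not state the bacterial origin of replication. No feature table is provided, so other backbone elements, such as any transformation or fly marker sequences, cannot be confirmed from the record.

The insert is the D. melanogaster small GTPase Rab8 carrying the Q67L substitution, annotated as constitutively active. Mutations of this conserved glutamine in Rab proteins generally impair GTP hydrolysis and so hold the protein in its GTP-bound, active state. The coding sequence was introduced by Gateway recombination cloning and sits downstream of a YFP supplied by the backbone, producing an N-terminally YFP-tagged Rab8. This leaves the C-terminus free, which matters for Rab proteins because their C-terminal prenylation is needed for membrane association. The promoter is recorded as GAL4, meaning expression is driven from upstream activating sequences that respond to the yeast GAL4 transcription factor. The transgene is therefore silent until combined with a GAL4 driver, which sets the tissue and timing of expression.

The associated publication describes a systematic survey of Drosophila Rab proteins, so this plasmid appears to belong to a larger set of tagged Rab constructs. It is suited to visualising Rab8 localisation in vivo and testing the consequences of locked-active Rab8 on membrane trafficking in chosen fly tissues.
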