>Addgene plasmid #37707 | pUASp YFP Rab8 CA | addgene partial sequence | sequence record 55725 | EGFP-C 5'-CATGGTCCTGCTGGAGTTCGTG-3'
TCCGGACTCAGATCTCGAGCTCAAGCTTCGAATTCTGCAGTTGACGGTACCGCGGGCCCGGGATCATCAA
CAAGTTTGTACAAAAAAGCAGGCTTAATGGCCAAAACCTACGACTATCTGTTCAAACTGCTCCTGATCGG
TGACTCCGGAGTGGGCAAGACCTGCATCCTCTTCCGATTCTCTGAGGACGCCTTCAACACAACGTTTATA
TCCACAATAGGTATCGATTTTAAAATTAGAACAATTGAATTAGATAACAAGAAGATTAAGCTGCAGATAT
GGGACACTGCCGGCCTGGAGCGTTTTCGCACAATCACCACGGCCTATTACAGAGGTGCCATGGGCATCAT
GCTGGTATATGACATAACCCAGGAAAAGTCCTTCGAGAACATCAAAAACTGGATCAGGAATATCGAGGAA
AATGCGTCCGCCGATGTCGAGAAAATGCTGCTGGGAAACAAGTGCGAATTGACCGATAAGCGACAGGTTT
CAAAAGAGCGCGGCGAACAATTGGCCATCGAGTATGGCATCAAGTTCATGGAGACCTCCGCGAAGGCCAG
CATTAACGTGGAAGAAGCCTTCCTCACCCTAGCCAGTGATATCAAAGCGAAAACGGAAAAGCGAATGGAG
GCGAACAACCCACCCAAGGGCGGCCATCAGCTGAAACCGATGGACAGTCGGACGAAGGACAGTTGGTTGT
CCAGGTGCAGTCTGCTTTGAAACCCAGCTTTCTTGTACAAAGTGGTTGATGATCCTCTAG
